>Addgene plasmid #84311 | pISH-Isl1 | addgene full sequence | sequence record 166148 | Addgene Assembled Sequence
GGGCGAATTGGGCCCGACGTCGCATGCTCCCGGCCGCCATGGCGGCCGCGGGAATTCGATTGAAATGTGC
GGAGTGTAATCAGTATTTGGACGAAAGCTGTACGTGCTTTGTTAGGGATGGGAAAACCTACTGTAAAAGA
GATTATATCAGGTTGTACGGGATCAAATGCGCCAAGTGCAGCATAGGCTTCAGCAAGAACGACTTCGTGA
TGCGTGCCCGCTCTAAGGTGTACCACATCGAGTGTTTCCGCTGTGTAGCCTGCAGCCGACAGCTCATCCC
GGGAGACGAATTCGCCCTGCGGGAGGATGGGCTTTTCTGCCGTGCAGACCACGATGTGGTGGAGAGAGCC
AGCCTGGGAGCTGGAGACCCTCTCAGTCCCTTGCATCCAGCGCGGCCTCTGCAAATGGCAGCCGAACCCA
TCTCGGCTAGGCAGCCAGCTCTGCGGCCGCACGTCCACAAGCAGCCGGAGAAGACCACCCGAGTGCGGAC
TGTGCTCAACGAGAAGCAGCTGCACACCTTGCGGACCTGCTATGCCGCCAACCCTCGGCCAGATGCGCTC
ATGAAGGAGCAACTAGTGGAGATGACGGGCCTCAGTCCCAGAGTCATCCGAGTGTGGTTTCAAAACAAGC
GGTGCAAGGACAAGAAACGCAGCATCATGATGAAGCAGCTCCAGCAGCAGCAACCCAACGACAAAACTAA
TATCCAGGGGATGACAGGAACTCCCATGGTGGCTGCTAGTCCGGAGAGACATGATGGTGGTTTACAGGCT
AACCCAGTAGAGGTGCAAAGTTACCAGCCGCCCTGGAAAGTACTGAGTGACTTCGCCTTGCAAAGCGACA
TAGATCAGCCTGCTTTTCAGCAACTGGTCAATTTTTCAGAAGGAGGACCAGGCTCTAATTAATCACTAGT
GAATTCGCGGCCGCCTGCAGGTCGACCATATGGGAGAGCTCCCAACGCGTTGGATGCATAGCTTGAGTAT
TCTATAGTGTCACCTAAATAGCTTGGCGTAATCATGGTCATAGCTGTTTCCTGTGTGAAATTGTTATCCG
CTCACAATTCCACACAACATACGAGCCGGAAGCATAAAGTGTAAAGCCTGGGGTGCCTAATGAGTGAGCT
AACTCACATTAATTGCGTTGCGCTCACTGCCCGCTTTCCAGTCGGGAAACCTGTCGTGCCAGCTGCATTA
ATGAATCGGCCAACGCGCGGGGAGAGGCGGTTTGCGTATTGGGCGCTCTTCCGCTTCCTCGCTCACTGAC
TCGCTGCGCTCGGTCGTTCGGCTGCGGCGAGCGGTATCAGCTCACTCAAAGGCGGTAATACGGTTATCCA
CAGAATCAGGGGATAACGCAGGAAAGAACATGTGAGCAAAAGGCCAGCAAAAGGCCAGGAACCGTAAAAA
GGCCGCGTTGCTGGCGTTTTTCCATAGGCTCCGCCCCCCTGACGAGCATCACAAAAATCGACGCTCAAGT
CAGAGGTGGCGAAACCCGACAGGACTATAAAGATACCAGGCGTTTCCCCCTGGAAGCTCCCTCGTGCGCT
CTCCTGTTCCGACCCTGCCGCTTACCGGATACCTGTCCGCCTTTCTCCCTTCGGGAAGCGTGGCGCTTTC
TCATAGCTCACGCTGTAGGTATCTCAGTTCGGTGTAGGTCGTTCGCTCCAAGCTGGGCTGTGTGCACGAA
CCCCCCGTTCAGCCCGACCGCTGCGCCTTATCCGGTAACTATCGTCTTGAGTCCAACCCGGTAAGACACG
ACTTATCGCCACTGGCAGCAGCCACTGGTAACAGGATTAGCAGAGCGAGGTATGTAGGCGGTGCTACAGA
GTTCTTGAAGTGGTGGCCTAACTACGGCTACACTAGAAGAACAGTATTTGGTATCTGCGCTCTGCTGAAG
CCAGTTACCTTCGGAAAAAGAGTTGGTAGCTCTTGATCCGGCAAACAAACCACCGCTGGTAGCGGTGGTT
TTTTTGTTTGCAAGCAGCAGATTACGCGCAGAAAAAAAGGATCTCAAGAAGATCCTTTGATCTTTTCTAC
GGGGTCTGACGCTCAGTGGAACGAAAACTCACGTTAAGGGATTTTGGTCATGAGATTATCAAAAAGGATC
TTCACCTAGATCCTTTTAAATTAAAAATGAAGTTTTAAATCAATCTAAAGTATATATGAGTAAACTTGGT
CTGACAGTTACCAATGCTTAATCAGTGAGGCACCTATCTCAGCGATCTGTCTATTTCGTTCATCCATAGT
TGCCTGACTCCCCGTCGTGTAGATAACTACGATACGGGAGGGCTTACCATCTGGCCCCAGTGCTGCAATG
ATACCGCGAGACCCACGCTCACCGGCTCCAGATTTATCAGCAATAAACCAGCCAGCCGGAAGGGCCGAGC
GCAGAAGTGGTCCTGCAACTTTATCCGCCTCCATCCAGTCTATTAATTGTTGCCGGGAAGCTAGAGTAAG
TAGTTCGCCAGTTAATAGTTTGCGCAACGTTGTTGCCATTGCTACAGGCATCGTGGTGTCACGCTCGTCG
TTTGGTATGGCTTCATTCAGCTCCGGTTCCCAACGATCAAGGCGAGTTACATGATCCCCCATGTTGTGCA
AAAAAGCGGTTAGCTCCTTCGGTCCTCCGATCGTTGTCAGAAGTAAGTTGGCCGCAGTGTTATCACTCAT
GGTTATGGCAGCACTGCATAATTCTCTTACTGTCATGCCATCCGTAAGATGCTTTTCTGTGACTGGTGAG
TACTCAACCAAGTCATTCTGAGAATAGTGTATGCGGCGACCGAGTTGCTCTTGCCCGGCGTCAATACGGG
ATAATACCGCGCCACATAGCAGAACTTTAAAAGTGCTCATCATTGGAAAACGTTCTTCGGGGCGAAAACT
CTCAAGGATCTTACCGCTGTTGAGATCCAGTTCGATGTAACCCACTCGTGCACCCAACTGATCTTCAGCA
TCTTTTACTTTCACCAGCGTTTCTGGGTGAGCAAAAACAGGAAGGCAAAATGCCGCAAAAAAGGGAATAA
GGGCGACACGGAAATGTTGAATACTCATACTCTTCCTTTTTCAATATTATTGAAGCATTTATCAGGGTTA
TTGTCTCATGAGCGGATACATATTTGAATGTATTTAGAAAAATAAACAAATAGGGGTTCCGCGCACATTT
CCCCGAAAAGTGCCACCTGATGCGGTGTGAAATACCGCACAGATGCGTAAGGAGAAAATACCGCATCAGG
AAATTGTAAGCGTTAATATTTTGTTAAAATTCGCGTTAAATTTTTGTTAAATCAGCTCATTTTTTAACCA
ATAGGCCGAAATCGGCAAAATCCCTTATAAATCAAAAGAATAGACCGAGATAGGGT
[37 nt withheld, positions 3347-3383]
AAAGAACGTGGACTCCAACGTCAAAGG
[49 nt withheld, positions 3411-3459]
T
[91 nt withheld, positions 3461-3551]
G
[124 nt withheld, positions 3553-3676]
CCATTCGCCATTCAGGCTGCGCAACTGTTGGGAAGGGCGATCGGTGCGGGCCTCTTCGCTATTACGCCAG
CTGGCGAAAGGGGGATGTGCTGCAAGGCGATTAAGTTGGGTAACGCCAGGGTTTTCCCAGTCACGACGTT
GTAAAACGACGGCCAGTGAATTGTAATACGACTCACTATA
Features (pLannotate 1.2.2; 14 found; start..end, strand, type, name):
     60..899     +  CDS            ISL1 (fragment): ISL1_HUMAN - Experimental evidence at protein level: Swiss-Prot protein existence level 1. DNA-binding transcriptional activator. Recognizes and binds to the consensus octamer binding site 5'-ATAATTAA-3' in promoter of target genes. Plays a fundamental role in the gene regulatory network essential for retinal ganglion cell (RGC) differentiation. Cooperates with the transcription factor POU4F2 to achieve maximal levels of expression of RGC target genes and RGC fate specification in the developing retina. Involved in the specification of motor neurons in cooperation with LHX3 and LDB1. Binds to
    907..969     -  CDS            VESPI_VESMG (fragment): Experimental evidence at protein level: Swiss-Prot protein existence level 1. Shows contractile activity on isolated ileum smooth muscle. From Vespa magnifica (Hornet).
    981..999     -  promoter       SP6 promoter: promoter for bacteriophage SP6 RNA polymerase
   1041..1057    -  protein_bind   lac operator: The lac repressor binds to the lac operator to inhibit transcription in E. coli. This inhibition can be relieved by adding lactose or isopropyl-β-D-thiogalactopyranoside (IPTG). lac repressor encoded by lacI
   1065..1095    -  promoter       lac promoter: promoter for the E. coli lac operon
   1110..1131    -  protein_bind   CAP binding site: CAP binding activates transcription in the presence of cAMP. E. coli catabolite activator protein
   1144..1236    -  CDS            lacI (fragment): lac repressor; lacI; The lac repressor binds to the lac operator to inhibit transcription in E. coli. This inhibition can be relieved by adding lactose or isopropyl-β-D-thiogalactopyranoside (IPTG).
   1419..2007    -  rep_origin     ori: high-copy-number ColE1/pMB1/pBR322/pUC origin of replication
   2178..3038    -  CDS            AmpR: β-lactamase; bla; confers resistance to ampicillin, carbenicillin, and related antibiotics
   3039..3143    -  promoter       AmpR promoter: bla
   3170..3220    +  misc_feature   bom (fragment): basis of mobility region from pBR322
   3248..3676    -  rep_origin     f1 ori (sequence partly withheld): f1 bacteriophage origin of replication; arrow indicates direction of (+) strand synthesis
   3680..3837    -  CDS            lacZα (fragment): LacZα fragment of β-galactosidase; lacZ fragment
   3840..2       +  promoter       T7 promoter (across the origin): promoter for bacteriophage T7 RNA polymerase
