[The description below was written by a language model from this plasmid's Addgene catalogue record and pLannotate feature annotations shown in this document.]
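Description:
pISH-Isl1 is a riboprobe template plasmid built on the pGEM-T Easy cloning vector, carrying an 839 bp fragment of the mouse Isl1 gene, which encodes a LIM-homeodomain transcription factor. It is intended solely as a template for in vitro transcription of labelled RNA probes for in situ hybridization and is explicitly not designed for gene expression. No eukaryotic promoter or other expression elements appear in the feature table. The plasmid is maintained in E. coli at high copy through a ColE1/pUC-type origin and is selected with ampicillin via the β-lactamase gene and its native promoter. An f1 phage origin is also present, a standard backbone feature that allows single-stranded DNA production.

The Isl1 fragment sits in the multiple cloning site between opposing bacteriophage promoters. The T7 promoter lies upstream and points in the same direction as the annotated coding fragment, and the SP6 promoter lies downstream on the opposite strand. Transcription from SP6 therefore yields the antisense strand that hybridizes to Isl1 mRNA. This matches the depositor's note that linearizing with SphI or SacII and transcribing with SP6 RNA polymerase gives the antisense probe. By the same geometry, T7 would read the sense strand, which is commonly used as a negative control, although the record does not describe this use. The insert interrupts the lacZα region, and remnants of lacZα, the lac promoter and operator, and a CAP binding site flank it as leftovers of the backbone's blue/white screening system. The automated annotation matched the insert to human ISL1, reflecting the protein's conservation rather than the stated mouse origin. The short hit to a hornet peptide next to the insert is most likely a spurious match within polylinker sequence. The associated study examined homeobox gene expression in the mouse olfactory epithelium.
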