Addgene plasmid #84311: pISH-Isl1
Purpose: Use to synthesize riboprobes for in situ hybridization (ISH) probe for Isl1. Not for gene expression.
Depositing lab: Peter Mombaerts. Depositing organization: Max Planck Research Unit for Neurogenetics. Publication: Expression of homeobox genes in the mouse olfactory epithelium. Parrilla M, Chang I, Degl'Innocenti A, Omura M. J Comp Neurol. 2016 Oct 1;524(14):2713-39. doi: 10.1002/cne.24051. Epub 2016 Jun 19. PubMed 27243442.
Backbone
  Vector backbone: pGEM-T easy
  Backbone manufacturer: Promega
  Backbone size w/o insert (bp): 3015
Growth in bacteria
  Bacterial resistance: Ampicillin, 100 μg/mL
  Growth temperature: 37°C
  Growth strain: DH5alpha
  Copy number: High Copy
Gene/Insert
  Gene/Insert name: Isl1
  Species: M. musculus (mouse)
  Insert size (bp): 839
  Entrez Gene: Isl1
  Cloning method: Unknown
  Sequencing primers: 5′ T7; 3′ SP6
Terms and licenses: Academic/Nonprofit Terms; Industry Terms: Not Available to Industry
Depositor comments: SphI or SacII digestion and SP6 RNA Polymerase for antisense probe
How to cite: pISH-Isl1 was a gift from Peter Mombaerts (Addgene plasmid # 84311 ; http://n2t.net/addgene:84311 ; RRID:Addgene_84311)
