>Addgene plasmid #84311 | pISH-Isl1 | depositor partial sequence | sequence record 160900 | insert
GAAATGTGCGGAGTGTAATCAGTATTTGGACGAAAGCTGTACGTGCTTTGTTAGGGATGGGAAAACCTAC
TGTAAAAGAGATTATATCAGGTTGTACGGGATCAAATGCGCCAAGTGCAGCATAGGCTTCAGCAAGAACG
ACTTCGTGATGCGTGCCCGCTCTAAGGTGTACCACATCGAGTGTTTCCGCTGTGTAGCCTGCAGCCGACA
GCTCATCCCGGGAGACGAATTCGCCCTGCGGGAGGATGGGCTTTTCTGCCGTGCAGACCACGATGTGGTG
GAGAGAGCCAGCCTGGGAGCTGGAGACCCTCTCAGTCCCTTGCATCCAGCGCGGCCTCTGCAAATGGCAG
CCGAACCCATCTCGGCTAGGCAGCCAGCTCTGCGGCCGCACGTCCACAAGCAGCCGGAGAAGACCACCCG
AGTGCGGACTGTGCTCAACGAGAAGCAGCTGCACACCTTGCGGACCTGCTATGCCGCCAACCCTCGGCCA
GATGCGCTCATGAAGGAGCAACTAGTGGAGATGACGGGCCTCAGTCCCAGAGTCATCCGAGTGTGGTTTC
AAAACAAGCGGTGCAAGGACAAGAAACGCAGCATCATGATGAAGCAGCTCCAGCAGCAGCAACCCAACGA
CAAAACTAATATCCAGGGGATGACAGGAACTCCCATGGTGGCTGCTAGTCCGGAGAGACATGATGGTGGT
TTACAGGCTAACCCAGTAGAGGTGCAAAGTTACCAGCCGCCCTGGAAAGTACTGAGTGACTTCGCCTTGC
AAAGCGACATAGATCAGCCTGCTTTTCAGCAACTGGTCAATTTTTCAGAAGGAGGACCAGGCTCTAATT
