>Addgene plasmid #84311 | pISH-Isl1 | addgene partial sequence | sequence record 166145 | T7 5'-TAATACGACTCACTATAGGG-3'
CTCCCGGCCGCCATGGCGGCCGCGGGAATTCGATTGAAATGTGCGGAGTGTAATCAGTATTTGGACGAAA
GCTGTACGTGCTTTGTTAGGGATGGGAAAACCTACTGTAAAAGAGATTATATCAGGTTGTACGGGATCAA
ATGCGCCAAGTGCAGCATAGGCTTCAGCAAGAACGACTTCGTGATGCGTGCCCGCTCTAAGGTGTACCAC
ATCGAGTGTTTCCGCTGTGTAGCCTGCAGCCGACAGCTCATCCCGGGAGACGAATTCGCCCTGCGGGAGG
ATGGGCTTTTCTGCCGTGCAGACCACGATGTGGTGGAGAGAGCCAGCCTGGGAGCTGGAGACCCTCTCAG
TCCCTTGCATCCAGCGCGGCCTCTGCAAATGGCAGCCGAACCCATCTCGGCTAGGCAGCCAGCTCTGCGG
CCGCACGTCCACAAGCAGCCGGAGAAGACCACCCGAGTGCGGACTGTGCTCAACGAGAAGCAGCTGCACA
CCTTGCGGACCTGCTATGCCGCCAACCCTCGGCCAGATGCGCTCATGAAGGAGCAACTAGTGGAGATGAC
GGGCCTCAGTCCCAGAGTCATCCGAGTGTGGTTTCAAAACAAGCGGTGCAAGGACAAGAAACGCAGCATC
ATGATGAAGCAGCTCCAGCAGCAGCAACCCAACGACAAAACTAATATCCAGGGGATGACAGGAACTCCCA
TGGTGGCTGCTAGTCCGGAGAGACATGATGGTGGTTTACAGGCTAACCCAGTAGAGGTGCAAAGTTACCA
GCCGCCCTGGAAAGTACTGAGTGACTTCGCCTTGCAAAGCGACATAGATCAGCCTGCTTTTCAGCAACTG
GTCAATTTTTCAGAAGGAGGACCAGGCTCTAATAATCACTAGTGA
