>Addgene plasmid #84311 | pISH-Isl1 | addgene partial sequence | sequence record 166147 | SP6 5'-ATTTAGGTGACACTATAG-3'
ATCCAACGCGTTGGGAGCTCTCCCATATGGTCGACCTGCAGGCGGCCGCGAATTCACTAGTGATTAATTA
GAGCCTGGTCCTCCTTCTGAAAAATTGACCAGTTGCTGAAAAGCAGGCTGATCTATGTCGCTTTGCAAGG
CGAAGTCACTCAGTACTTTCCAGGGCGGCTGGTAACTTTGCACCTCTACTGGGTTAGCCTGTAAACCACC
ATCATGTCTCTCCGGACTAGCAGCCACCATGGGAGTTCCTGTCATCCCCTGGATATTAGTTTTGTCGTTG
GGTTGCTGCTGCTGGAGCTGCTTCATCATGATGCTGCGTTTCTTGTCCTTGCACCGCTTGTTTTGAAACC
ACACTCGGATGACTCTGGGACTGAGGCCCGTCATCTCCACTAGTTGCTCCTTCATGAGCGCATCTGGCCG
AGGGTTGGCGGCATAGCAGGTCCGCAAGGTGTGCAGCTGCTTCTCGTTGAGCACAGTCCGCACTCGGGTG
GTCTTCTCCGGCTGCTTGTGGACGTGCGGCCGCAGAGCTGGCTGCCTAGCCGAGATGGGTTCGGCTGCCA
TTTGCAGAGGCCGCGCTGGATGCAAGGGACTGAGAGGGTCTCCAGCTCCCAGGCTGGCTCTCTCCACCAC
ATCGTGGTCTGCACGGCAGAAAAGCCCATCCTCCCGCAGGGCGAATTCGTCTCCCGGGATGAGCTGTCGG
CTGCAGGCTACACAGCGGAAACACTCGATGTGGTACACCTTAGAGCGGGCACGCATCACGAAGTCGTTCT
TGCTGAAGCCTATGCTGCACTTGGCGCATTTGATCCCGTACAACCTGATATAATCTCTTTTACAGTAGGT
TTTCCCATCCCTAACAAAGCACGTACAGCTTTCGTCCAAATACTGATTACACTCCGCACATTTCAATCGA
ATTCCCGCGGCCGCCATGG
